>Addgene plasmid #11585 | LSL K-ras G12D | depositor full sequence | sequence record 6982 | Author sequence
CTG
[124 nt withheld, positions 4-127]
C
[91 nt withheld, positions 129-219]
A
[49 nt withheld, positions 221-269]
CCTTTGACGTTGGAGTCCACGTTCTTT
[37 nt withheld, positions 297-333]
ACCCTATCTCGGTCTATTCTTTTGATTTATAAGGGATTTTGCCGATTTCGGCCTATTGGTTAAAAAATGA
GCTGATTTAACAAAAATTTAACGCGAATTTTAACAAAATATTAACGCTTACAATTTCCATTCGCCATTCA
GGCTGCGCAACTGTTGGGAAGGGCGATCGGTGCGGGCCTCTTCGCTATTACGCCAGCTGGCGAAAGGGGG
ATGTGCTGCAAGGCGATTAAGTTGGGTAACGCCAGGGTTTTCCCAGTCACGACGTTGTAAAACGACGGCC
AGTGAGCGCGCGTAATACGACTCACTATAGGGCGAATTGGAGCTCCACCGCGGTGGCGGCCGCTCTAGAA
CTAGTGGATCCCCCGCGGCCGCGGCGGCTGAGGCGGCAGCGCTGTGGCGGCGGCTGAGACGGCAGGGGAA
GGCGGCGGCGGCTCGGCCCGGAGTCCCGCTCCCGCGCCATTTCGGACCCGGAGCGAGCGCGGCGCGGGCC
TGAAGGCGGCGGCGGGAGCCTGAGGCGCGGCGGCTCCGCGGCGCGGAGAGAGGTAGGGCGCGGGCGGCGC
TCCTGGGCCGCTGCCCGGTGCGGAGCTCGGCGCGGCCGGGCGGGGCCGCGGCGCTGAATGAAGCCGGCTC
GGGGCGGCGGGCGCGGGGCGCCGAGGTCGGGCGGCCGCCGTTTCCCGGACGGGGCGGCTTTCCTTCCTCC
TCCCGGCCGCGGCGGGCCCTCCGCGCTCGCCCGGCCTCCGCGCCCGGCCTCTGCTGCACCCGGCATCCGC
GCCTGGCGCCCCGCGCCCGGCTCAACTTGTCGGGCGCGCGGGCTGTGCGGGGACGCCGCTTCCCCTGGCC
GGGCTGCGGGGCCCCGGGGGAGGTCGCGGCGGGAGGTGCTCGGACCCGGTGGCCGGAGGGCGTCGTGGTT
CTCGGAGGGGAAAGGCGTCCGCCGCGGAGTTCGCGACCGCTCCCCTCCCCCACGCCTGTAAGGGCTGTGA
CATTGCCGCGGCCACAAAGGAGGAGGTGGAGGTAGGGATGGTGCTGGCAGAACAGGTGGCCCACGCCCTG
CGCGGAAAGCCCGCGAGCGACCCGCACGGAAGCAGAAAAGTTAATGCGGCAAGTCTGAGTGGCTTTGTGT
CGTGAAAACACAGGGGGAACGAAGGGCGAGAGCCGAGGCAGGGGACTCTCCCCGAGTGGAGCGCAGGCAG
CTCGGCTCACAGCGTCAAGTTTGAATCGCCTGCTGCCCTCTCCCCTCAGTCCTGCGGTTTGTCCCTTGCC
CCTTCCAGACTCCAGAGTTGATTGTAGCATTCGGGCCGACCTCTGAAATCCCCCTAGGCCCATGTAGTAG
CTCAAGTCCTGAGCCAGCCCCGTTAAAGCAAGGTGATCATCAAGGCAAGGACTTAAAAGCAGAATGGCAT
GCTGTGTTTGTCGTAGAGGAATCATCTGAGAGGAAATGTTGAACAAGTCTGCTCATAATAATCACTTCGA
AATTGCCACCAAATGACCAGTGTCACTCTTCCACCGAGGGCCTGATTGCTGACCCCTCATGTGATAGACA
ATAGACATCAGATACGCTAGGTATCCATATATTTAATTTGAAACTGTAGCTATTCACAAGCATCCTTGGT
TTTAAGAGATGGCGGATAGTAATTTAATTTTTCCACTTTGGTTGGAATTGAGCCCCTTTATTACCTTTTG
TAACTGGGGGTGGGGGTGGGTGGGTGGGGGAACCTTTCAGGCTTAAGGTTTTTCTTGAGTAAGACTTCTT
TTTTTTCTAGTGGACTTAATTAAATATTACTAAGTTTTAAAAACCCGACAATAAATTTTATTCAGCAAAA
GCTACGGTGTAAATGATTCAATATCTGTCCACAGTATACCCTAAATTAGCCAACATTTTAGTCTGTGGGA
CCCCTTTGCACCTATAAACAAATTATTGAGGGTCTCAGAAATCCTTGAAGGGGGGGAACATGCCAATATT
TACTATATTAGAAGTAACACATTTTTTCAGTTTATTTAGAACTAGGAATAAAGTGCCTGTTGGTAACATG
AATTCATTTTTTAATGAAAAAATAATAAATTTTCTAGAACAAAGAATTAGAGTAGCTTTGTTTTACACAT
TAACAATCTGTTTAATTGTGCTTCATAGGACATAACAGTATTCTTTCATATCTACATCTCATATCTGCAT
CTGCATTCTCTTTGTTGTGATTACAGGGCCTAGAGAACCAACTGTCCTTGTAATAGTAAGAAGGCTAAAA
AACAATTGCTGTAAAAACGGTTCTAACCTCCTAATCCTGTTCCCTACCACACAAAGTTTTAGGGACCCAA
AATTGCTCCTGTACGCTAGCCACACTGTTTGCGGGAGGGAGAGGCAAAGGTCGCATTTCCATGTGATTTC
TTTTCATCTATCCCATTTGCCATGGTCTACATTTGTTACAAAACTTGAAGGCAAACAGGTAAGTTAGGTT
AGTAGTGGCTCACAGGATGGCCCCAGACAAGCAGCCAGAAAGGATAGGTGGGGCAAAGTAGGGCAGGAGT
TGGATGAAGGTCTGATAACAATGGTTTTCTGCCCTTGTGGTCCTGTTACTGAGGGCTTCAGGCACAGGGT
AAGGAAGACAGTGTGTTGGAAAAACAAACTGCATTTTCCCCTCTTGGTGCCTGTGTGAACAGTTCTTGGT
GGTCAATAAGTAGACTGTATTTTGTGTTTGTTTACACTGTATATACTTACATTGACCTGGAACTATCTAT
TCTATAACAAAATTGTGACTTTAGTGCAGTTCTTTTGTATCCATTTGTCTCTTTATCTGCAATAATATAT
GTTCTACAAGGGAAAGGAGATAAAGTGTATATATTAATTTTATTTCAAAAATGTTTGGAAAAGCAGACTA
GGAAACAACAGTGTTGTATTCAGGGCTGTTAACTGTATACAGTGCCAGCACTTAGTGCACCTGTTGGGAG
TGCAGTGTATTATAAGCAAGGCAGAAGTCACAGAGGTTACTGAGAAACTCTTTTATGTTCTTTACATTTT
TTTTCTTGCCAAAAATAGTCTTTATCTCTGAATTTCATTCAATTTTATTTCCTTGTACAGAGGTACTGTT
TTTAGTACTCAAAGGATTATATGTTAAAATTGATCTGATCCTATACCAAATATTTAAACCCATTTCCCAC
AGATAGTTTATAGATTAAAATGCCATCAAATATTATCTTTATTTGCTTCATTGCCTAAATATGTCTTTCC
CCAGCACAGTGCAGTTTTGACACCAGCTTCGGCTTCCTATTTTGTTGCCCTTTATTGCAGAACTGCTCTG
ATGGCTTTAAAACAGTTCTCTGCAGTTGTTGGCTCCAACACAGATGTTCTTAGGCTACCTAACTTCTAAC
TTTTAATATCCAGTCAACAAAGAATACCGCAAGGGTAGGTGTTGGGATAGCTGTCGACATAACTTCGTAT
AGCATACATTATACGAAGTTATCTCGACCAGCTTCTGATGGAATTAGAACTTGGCAAAACAATACTGAGA
ATGAAGTGTATGTGGAACAGAGGCTGCTGATCTCGTTCTTCAGGCTATGAAACTGACACATTTGGAAACC
ACAGTACTTAGAACCACAAAGTGGGAATCAAGAGAAAAACAATGATCCCACGAGAGATCTATAGATCTAT
AGATCATGAGTGGGAGGAATGAGCTGGCCCTTAATTTGGTTTTGCTTGTTTAAATTATGATATCCAACTA
TGAAACATTATCATAAAGCAATAGTAAAGAGCCTTCAGTAAAGAGCAGGCATTTATCTAATCCCACCCCA
CCCCCACCCCCGTAGCTCCAATCCTTCCATTCAAAATGTAGGTACTCTGTTCTCACCCTTCTTAACAAAG
TATGACAGGAAAAACTTCCATTTTAGTGGACATCTTTATTGTTTAATAGATCATCAATTTCTGCATCCCG
GGGATCTGATATCATCGATGCATGGGGTCGTGCGCTCCTTTCGGTCGGGCGCTGCGGGTCGTGGGGCGGG
CGTCAGGCACCGGGCTTGCGGGTCATGCACCAGGTGCGCGGTCCTTCGGGCACCTCGACGTCGGCGGTGA
CGGTGAAGCCGAGCCGCTCGTAGAAGGGGAGGTTGCGGGGCGCGGAGGTCTCCAGGAAGGCGGGCACCCC
GGCGCGCTCGGCCGCCTCCACTCCGGGGAGCACGACGGCGCTGCCCAGACCCTTGCCCTGGTGGTCGGGC
GAGACGCCGACGGTGGCCAGGAACCACGCGGGCTCCTTGGGCCGGTGCGGCGCCAGGAGGCCTTCCATCT
GTTGCTGCGCGGCCAGCCGGGAACCGCTCAACTCGGCCATGCGCGGGCCGATCTCGGCGAACACCGCCCC
CGCTTCGACGCTCTCCGGCGTGGTCCAGACCGCCACCGCGGCGCCGTCGTCCGCGACCCACACCTTGCCG
ATGTCGAGCCCGACGCGCGTGAGGAAGAGTTCTTGCAGCTCGGTGACCCGCTCGATGTGGCGGTCCGGAT
CGACGGTGTGGCGCGTGGCGGGGTAGTCGGCGAACGCGGCGGCGAGGGTGCGTACGGCCCTGGGGACGTC
GTCGCGGGTGGCGAGGCGCACCGTGGGCTTGTACTCGGTCATGGTAAGCTTCAGCTGCTCGATCGAGATC
TAGATGGATGCAGGTCGAAAGGCCCGGAGATGAGGAAGAGGAGAACAGCGCGGCAGACGTGCGCTTTTGA
AGCGTGCAGAATGCCGGGCCTCCGGAGGACCTTCGGGCGCCCGCCCCGCCCCTGAGCCCGCCCCTGAGCC
CGCCCCCGGACCCACCCCTTCCCAGCCTCTGAGCCCAGAAAGCGAAGGAGCAAAGCTGCTATTGGCCGCT
GCCCCAAAGGCCTACCCGCTTCCATTGCTCAGCGGTGCTGTCCATCTGCACGAGACTAGTGAGACGTGCT
ACTTCCATTTGTCACGTCCTGCACGACGCGAGCTGCGGGGCGGGGGGGAACTTCCTGACTAGGGGAGGAG
TAGAAGGTGGCGCGAAGGGGCCACCAAAGAACGGAGCCGGTTGGCGCCTACCGGTGGATGTGGAATGTGT
GCGAGGCCAGAGGCCACTTGTGTAGCGCCAAGTGCCCAGCGGGGCTGCTAAAGCGCATGCTCCAGACTGC
CTTGGGAAAAGCGCCTCCCCTACCCGGTAGAATTTCGAGGTCGAAGGGCGCAGTAGTCCAGGGTTTCCTT
GATGATGTCATACTTATCCTGTCCCTTTTTTTTCCACAGGGATCCTCGGGGACACCAAATATGGCGATCT
CGGCCTTTTCGTTTCTTGGAGCTGGGACATGTTTGCCATCGATCCATCTACCACCAGAACGGCCGTTAGA
TCTGCTGCCACCGTTGTTTCCACCGAAGAAACCACCGTTGCCGTAACCACCACGACGGTTGTTGCTAAAG
AAGCTGCCACCGCCACGGCCACCGTTGTAGCCGCCGTTGTTGTTATTGTAGTTGCTCATGTTATTTCTGG
CACTTCTTGGTTTTCCTCTTAAGTGAGGAGGAACATAACCATTCTCGTTGTTGTCGTTGATGCTTAAATT
TTGCACTTGTTCGCTCAGTTCAGCCATAATATGAAATGCTTTTCTTGTTGTTCTTACGGAATACCACTTG
CCACCTATCACCACAACTAACTTTTTCCCGTTCCTCCATCTCTTTTATATTTTTTTTCTCGATCGAGGGA
TCTTTGTGAAGGAACCTTACTTCTGTGGTGTGACATAATTGGACAAACTACCTACAGAGATTTAAAGCTC
TAAGGTAAATATAAAATTTTTAAGTGTATAATGTGTTAAACTACTGATTCTAATTGTTTGTGTATTTTAG
ATTCCAACCTATGGAACTGATGAATGGGAGCAGTGGTGGAATGCCTTTAATGAGGAAAACCTGTTTTGCT
CAGAAGAAATGCCATCTAGTGATGATGAGGCTACTGCTGACTCTCAACATTCTACTCCTCCAAAAAAGAA
GAGAAAGGTAGAAGACCCCAAGGACTTTCCTTCAGAATTGCTAAGTTTTTTGAGTCATGCTGTGTTTAGT
AATAGAACTCTTGCTTGCTTTGCTATTTACACCACAAAGGAAAAAGCTGCACTGCTATACAAGAAAATTA
TGGAAAAATATTCTGTAACCTTTATAAGTAGGCATAACAGTTATAATCATAACATACTGTTTTTTCTTAC
TCCACACAGGCATAGAGTGTCTGCTATTAATAACTATGCTCAAAAATTGTGTACCTTTAGCTTTTTAATT
TGTAAAGGGGTTAATAAGGAATATTTGATGTATAGTGCCTTGACTAGAGATCATAATCAGCCATACCACA
TTTGTAGAGGTTTTACTTGCTTTAAAAAACCTCCCACACCTCCCCCTGAACCTGAAACATAAAATGAATG
CAATTGTTGTTGTTAACTTGTTTATTGCAGCTTATAATGGTTACAAATAAAGCAATAGCATCACAAATTT
CACAAATAAAGCATTTTTTTCACTGCATTCTAGTTGTGGTTTGTCCAAACTCATCAATGTATCTTATCAT
GTCTGGTCGAGGGATCTTTGTGAAGGAACCTTACTTCTGTGGTGTGACATAATTGGACAAACTACCTACA
GAGATTTAAAGCTCTAAGGTAAATATAAAATTTTTAAGTGTATAATGTGTTAAACTACTGATTCTAATTG
TTTGTGTATTTTAGATTCCAACCTATGGAACTGATGAATGGGAGCAGTGGTGGAATGCCTTTAATGAGGA
AAACCTGTTTTGCTCAGAAGAAATGCCATCTAGTGATGATGAGGCTACTGCTGACTCTCAACATTCTACT
CCTCCAAAAAAGAAGAGAAAGGTAGAAGACCCCAAGGACTTTCCTTCAGAATTGCTAAGTTTTTTGAGTC
ATGCTGTGTTTAGTAATAGAACTCTTGCTTGCTTTGCTATTTACACCACAAAGGAAAAAGCTGCACTGCT
ATACAAGAAAATTATGGAAAAATATTCTGTAACCTTTATAAGTAGGCATAACAGTTATAATCATAACATA
CTGTTTTTTCTTACTCCACACAGGCATAGAGTGTCTGCTATTAATAACTATGCTCAAAAATTGTGTACCT
TTAGCTTTTTAATTTGTAAAGGGGTTAATAAGGAATATTTGATGTATAGTGCCTTGACTAGAGATCATAA
TCAGCCATACCACATTTGTAGAGGTTTTACTTGCTTTAAAAAACCTCCCACACCTCCCCCTGAACCTGAA
ACATAAAATGAATGCAATTGTTGTTGTTAACTTGTTTATTGCAGCTTATAATGGTTACAAATAAAGCAAT
AGCATCACAAATTTCACAAATAAAGCATTTTTTTCACTGCATTCTAGTTGTGGTTTGTCCAAACTCATCA
ATGTATCTTATCATGTCTGGTCGAGGGATCTTTGTGAAGGAACCTTACTTCTGTGGTGTGACATAATTGG
ACAAACTACCTACAGAGATTTAAAGCTCTAAGGTAAATATAAAATTTTTAAGTGTATAATGTGTTAAACT
ACTGATTCTAATTGTTTGTGTATTTTAGATTCCAACCTATGGAACTGATGAATGGGAGCAGTGGTGGAAT
GCCTTTAATGAGGAAAACCTGTTTTGCTCAGAAGAAATGCCATCTAGTGATGATGAGGCTACTGCTGACT
CTCAACATTCTACTCCTCCAAAAAAGAAGAGAAAGGTAGAAGACCCCAAGGACTTTCCTTCAGAATTGCT
AAGTTTTTTGAGTCATGCTGTGTTTAGTAATAGAACTCTTGCTTGCTTTGCTATTTACACCACAAAGGAA
AAAGCTGCACTGCTATACAAGAAAATTATGGAAAAATATTCTGTAACCTTTATAAGTAGGCATAACAGTT
ATAATCATAACATACTGTTTTTTCTTACTCCACACAGGCATAGAGTGTCTGCTATTAATAACTATGCTCA
AAAATTGTGTACCTTTAGCTTTTTAATTTGTAAAGGGGTTAATAAGGAATATTTGATGTATAGTGCCTTG
ACTAGAGATCATAATCAGCCATACCACATTTGTAGAGGTTTTACTTGCTTTAAAAAACCTCCCACACCTC
CCCCTGAACCTGAAACATAAAATGAATGCAATTGTTGTTGTTAACTTGTTTATTGCAGCTTATAATGGTT
ACAAATAAAGCAATAGCATCACAAATTTCACAAATAAAGCATTTTTTTCACTGCATTCTAGTTGTGGTTT
GTCCAAACTCATCAATGTATCTTATCATGTCTGGTCGAGGGATCTTTGTGAAGGAACCTTACTTCTGTGG
TGTGACATAATTGGACAAACTACCTACAGAGATTTAAAGCTCTAAGGTAAATATAAAATTTTTAAGTGTA
TAATGTGTTAAACTACTGATTCTAATTGTTTGTGTATTTTAGATTCCAACCTATGGAACTGATGAATGGG
AGCAGTGGTGGAATGCCTTTAATGAGGAAAACCTGTTTTGCTCAGAAGAAATGCCATCTAGTGATGATGA
GGCTACTGCTGACTCTCAACATTCTACTCCTCCAAAAAAGAAGAGAAAGGTAGAAGACCCCAAGGACTTT
CCTTCAGAATTGCTAAGTTTTTTGAGTCATGCTGTGTTTAGTAATAGAACTCTTGCTTGCTTTGCTATTT
ACACCACAAAGGAAAAAGCTGCACTGCTATACAAGAAAATTATGGAAAAATATTCTGTAACCTTTATAAG
TAGGCATAACAGTTATAATCATAACATACTGTTTTTTCTTACTCCACACAGGCATAGAGTGTCTGCTATT
AATAACTATGCTCAAAAATTGTGTACCTTTAGCTTTTTAATTTGTAAAGGGGTTAATAAGGAATATTTGA
TGTATAGTGCCTTGACTAGAGATCATAATCAGCCATACCACATTTGTAGAGGTTTTACTTGCTTTAAAAA
ACCTCCCACACCTCCCCCTGAACCTGAAACATAAAATGAATGCAATTGTTGTTGTTAACTTGTTTATTGC
AGCTTATAATGGTTACAAATAAAGCAATAGCATCACAAATTTCACAAATAAAGCATTTTTTTCACTGCAT
TCTAGTTGTGGTTTGTCCAAACTCATCAATGTATCTTATCATGTCTGGAATTCCGCAAGCTAGCCACCAT
GGCTTGAGTAAGTCTGCAGGTCGAGGGACCTAATAACTTCGTATAGCATACATTATACGAAGTTATGTCG
ACAAGCTCATGCGGGTGTGTCCACAGGGTATAGCGTACTATGCAGAATATTTGTACTGAGTGAAGTCATG
ATACATTCCTTTGAGAGCCATTAGCTGCTACAAAACAGTAATCTGGCTGTTTAGATCAACAAGCTAAATG
ATAGAAGATGAAAGTACTGGTTTCCATGTATTTTTACTAAGTGTTGATGAGAAAGTTGTAAGTGACTTAC
AGGTTACTCTGTACATCTGTAGTCACTGAATTCGGAATATCTTAGAGTCTTACACACAAAGGTGAGTGTT
AAAATATTGATAAAGTTTTTGATAATCTTGTGTGAGACATGTTCTAATTTAGTTGTATTTTATTATTTTT
ATTGTAAGGCCTGCTGAAAATGACTGAGTATAAGCTTGTGGTGGTTGGAGCTGATGGCGTAGGCAAGAGC
GCCTTGACGATACAGCTAATTCAGAATCACTTTGTGGATGAGTACGACCCTACGATAGAGGTAACGCTGC
TCTACAGTCTGCGTGCGCTTGTAAAGGACGGCAGCCAGCCGCTTTGAAAAAGATATCATTTTTATATTTA
TTAGAAAATTATATTGAAAGTTATTTCAGTTATATGTGATGTCCTTTAGTTCCAAGGCTTTAAACTGGGT
GTTAGGGAACCATAGGTGCAAGAAACTCCACTTATCATGAGAGCTCACCACAGAGAATAAGGTCCAAGAT
GCCATCCGTGCTTTGTATTTGCATTTTGATAAATAAATTTCATGATTTTGTGAGAGTTAAGAATATAGCT
TTGCCTTTGATCTATTCCTGAAAGGTTTGTTGTTGTTTTATGGGTTTGTTGTTATTGTGTTGTTGTTTGG
TGTCTTTTAGGCAGGGTCTTACTATGCAGCCCTGACCGGCCTAGAACTCAACTATGTAGACCAGACTAGC
TCTGAATTCTCAGAGATCCATCTACCTGCCTCTGCTGCCCAGATGCTGCGATTAAAGATGTACACCACCA
TGTACAGTGAAAGTTACTCTTTTGAAAACACTTTATTGTTATAGATTACTTGGAATGTTGATGTGATGAG
AAAATTTGATTATACTAGGAAAATAGAATCACTTGATGGTTGAGCTTTTTTTTTAAGACTTATTTATTTT
ATGTAAGTGAGTACACTGCTTCTCTCTTCAGACACACCAGAAGAGGGCATCAGATCCCATTAAGATGGCT
GTGAGCCACCATGTGGTTGCTGGGAATTGAACTCAGGACCTCTGGAAAGGCAGTCAGTGCTCTTTTTTTG
TTTAAAGATTTATTTATTTTTATGAATACAGTGTCACTGTCTTCATACACACAAGAGGAAAGCATCAGAT
CCCATTACAGATGATTGCGAGCCACCATGTGGTTGCTGGGAATTGAACTCAGGACCTTTGGAAGAGCAGC
CCATGCTCTTAACCACTGAGCCATCTCTCTAGCCCCGATGGTTAAAATTTTTAAGCTTAATACAGTTTGA
TGAGTAAGATCTTCAGGATTATTTTCAGACAATTTTCATTTCATAGAATCTTAACCAATTAAAGGCCAAC
TGCTAAGAAATAGAATTGATACCTAGAAGAGGTCTTGAAAAATCTGGTAGTACCTCCTATTGCTGTCAGT
AGGTTTAGGTTTTCCTAACCAAAGAAGAGTGTATTTAACCTCCGAGATTAGCAGGAAGGGCTTTTCGTTT
TTTGTTTGTTTGTTTGTTTGGTTGGTTGGTTGGTTTTGGTTTTGGTTTTGGTTTTGGTTTTTTAGAGACA
GGGTTTCTTTGTATAGCCCTGGCTGTCCTGGAACTCACTCTGTAGACCAGGCTGGCCTCGAGCTCAGAAA
TCCACCTGCTTCTGCCTCCCGAGTGCTGGGATTAAAGGCGTGCGCTACCACGCCCGGCCAAGGAAGGGCT
TTTCACAAGGTAATTGTTCCAGTATTTATGTGTAGTCTAAATATATTAAATTTAATATCAGTGAGGTGTG
AAATAAATGTTACTTTGCCTTTGAAATAACCTATTGTTAGATTATTTTTAGGCATCTTTACTGCAGTATG
ATGATATCCCAATCTTTAGCTTTTCCTCTTTGTTCTAATGTGCCATTTTCAGTTCTTTGATAGGTTCTTA
TGTATCCCAAGATGGCTCTTCAGGTAGCTGAGACCTAGCGTGCAATCCTGATCATGCAGCTTCCACTCCT
TGAGTGACAGGGCTCCATTACAGGCTTTTATGCCTCCATGCTCATTCTAGGCTGTGCTGGGGAATCGAAT
CCACGCCCTCTGACTTGCTGGGCAATCTTCTACTCTCCAAGCTACATCCTTACTTCATGTACCAATTTAA
AAAGAAGAAAAAAAAAGACTTGTGTAGAATTTTGTAGTGCTTCAGAATCCATAGCTATGAAATCTCAAGT
AGGTCACAGTGCCCTGGCTTGGGTCTCTTTCTGTCTTGAAGAAACAGTGTGCTGGGTTGGGCTTTGAGGG
CAGTGGCGAGCTTGGGAAGGTGATTATATAACTTAGAATATTGAAGGTTGATTAAAAAATTGTTAGGAAG
TGTCAAATAATGTTAGTAGTAGTATACCACCCTTCAAAAGATGGTACTTAGATATAAAAATGACTTTTAT
TTGCTTGTCAAGTTTAACAAGTTACATCAGTGACGTAGAGCTCCTCTGTACTAGTCTTCATACACTGATT
TTTGACAGGTCAGCTCAGTGCTGTAATGTAGTTCTGCTTTTTCCTTCCAGAAAGATCAAAAAGGTCATCC
ATTTTGACTGGTATTCTAAATGCAAGGTTACTTGGCATGTTATACCATTTAAATCACATGTAAAAGGAAG
TTTTAATAGAATGCATGTGAAATGTGAACGTTTTCCTGGGATTTGGAAGATGCTTTCAGCAGAAGTTAAC
CTTCATTTTCCTTGAAAATCTGAGGGGTTCTATTGTGCTTCCTCCTGTTAGTTCAGAAGGCATCCCGAAT
ATCTACAGCATGACGTCAGAGCTGTAGGAGCAGGGTAAAATAGAGCTTAGGAAGCCTTTAGTTCACGTTT
GCTAAAATGTAATATACACCTAACAATTCATCATGTATGAAGAAGGTAGAAAAGTCTATAAATTTAAATT
TCTAACCTTGATTATGATTTCTGCCATGCCAGAAGACTTGACTCTGGGGAGCACTGATAACCTGTGAACT
TTGACCCTGACATTCCCCCAGGTAGTTTAGCAGCTGGAGAAAAGTCTATACCTTCTCTCACAATCTGTGG
TGAGTCTGAGGAAACTGACATGGTCCTCTCTTGGTGTGGTTTAGCTGTAAGAAGGGCAAAAGAGCGAAAG
AGATTTAATTGACTAAAAATGCCAACTTCCTACATGTACAAAAAGTTTCAATTGAAGAAAAGTGCCAGAG
AGAAAATGAGAGCATGGAAGCTGGGTCTGGGGGCAGATGCTACTCGATACTGGGAGGCAGAAGGATTTCC
AGTTTAATATCTGCCTGGGTTACAGAGCAGGTGCAAGGTCAGCCTGCACAGCTTAGTGAGACCCTGTCTA
GAACTAGTGGATCCCCCGGGCTGCAGGAATTCGATAATTCTACCGGGTAGGGGAGGCGCTTTTCCCAAGG
CAGTCTGGAGCATGCGCTTTAGCAGCCCCGCTGGGCACTTGGCGCTACACAAGTGGCCTCTGGCCTCGCA
CACATTCCACATCCACCGGTAGGCGCCAACCGGCTCCGTTCTTTGGTGGCCCCTTCGCGCCACCTTCTAC
TCCTCCCCTAGTCAGGAAGTTCCCCCCCGCCCCGCAGCTCGCGTCGTGCAGGACGTGACAAATGGAAGTA
GCACGTCTCACTAGTCTCGTGCAGATGGACAGCACCGCTGAGCAATGGAAGCGGGTAGGCCTTTGGGGCA
GCGGCCAATAGCAGCTTTGCTCCTTCGCTTTCTGGGCTCAGAGGCTGGGAAGGGGTGGGTCCGGGGGCGG
GCTCAGGGGCGGGCTCAGGGGCGGGGCGGGCGCCCGAAGGTCCTCCGGAGGCCCGGCATTCTGCACGCTT
CAAAAGCGCACGTCTGCCGCGCTGTTCTCCTCTTCCTCATCTCCGGGCCTTTCGACCTGCAGCCATGATT
GAACAAGATGGATTGCACGCAGGTTCTCCGGCCGCTTGGGTGGAGAGGCTATTCGGCTATGACTGGGCAC
AACAGACAATCGGCTGCTCTGATGCCGCCGTGTTCCGGCTGTCAGCGCAGGGGCGCCCGGTTCTTTTTGT
CAAGACCGACCTGTCCGGTGCCCTGAATGAACTGCAGGACGAGGCAGCGCGGCTATCGTGGCTGGCCACG
ACGGGCGTTCCTTGCGCAGCTGTGCTCGACGTTGTCACTGAAGCGGGAAGGGACTGGCTGCTATTGGGCG
AAGTGCCGGGGCAGGATCTCCTGTCATCTCACCTTGCTCCTGCCGAGAAAGTATCCATCATGGCTGATGC
AATGCGGCGGCTGCATACGCTTGATCCGGCTACCTGCCCATTCGACCACCAAGCGAAACATCGCATCGAG
CGAGCACGTACTCGGATGGAAGCCGGTCTTGTCGATCAGGATGATCTGGACGAAGAGCATCAGGGGCTCG
CGCCAGCCGAACTGTTCGCCAGGCTCAAGGCGCGCATGCCCGACGGCGAGGATCTCGTCGTGACCCATGG
CGATGCCTGCTTGCCGAATATCATGGTGGAAAATGGCCGCTTTTCTGGATTCATCGACTGTGGCCGGCTG
GGTGTGGCGGACCGCTATCAGGACATAGCGTTGGCTACCCGTGATATTGCTGAAGAGCTTGGCGGCGAAT
GGGCTGACCGCTTCCTCGTGCTTTACGGTATCGCCGCTCCCGATTCGCAGCGCATCGCCTTCTATCGCCT
TCTTGACGAGTTCTTCTGAGCCCCTCTCCCTCCCCCCCCCCTAACGTTACTGGCCGAAGCCGCTTGGAAT
AAGGCCGGTGTGCGTTTGTCTATATGTTATTTTCCACCATATTGCCGTCTTTTGGCAATGTGAGGGCCCG
GAAACCTGGCCCTGTCTTCTTGACGAGCATTCCTAGGGGTCTTTCCCCTCTCGCCAAAGGAATGCAAGGT
CTGTTGAATGTCGTGAAGGAAGCAGTTCCTCTGGAAGCTTCTTGAAGACAAACAACGTCTGTAGCGACCC
TTTGCAGGCAGCGGAACCCCCCACCTGGCGACAGGTGCCTCTGCGGCCAAAAGCCACGTGTATAAGATAC
ACCTGCAAAGGCGGCACAACCCCAGTGCCACGTTGTGAGTTGGATAGTTGTGGAAAGAGTCAAATGGCTC
TCCTCAAGCGTATTCAACAAGGGGCTGAAGGATGCCCAGAAGGTACCCCATTGTATGGGATCTGATCTGG
GGCCTCGGTGCACATGCTTTACATGTGTTTAGTCGAGGTTAAAAAAACGTCTAGGCCCCCCGAACCACGG
GGACGTGGTTTTCCTTTGAAAAACACGATGATAATATCGGATCTTGGTGGCGTGAAACTCCCGCACCTCT
TCGGCAAGCGCCTTGTAGAAGCGCGTATGGCTTCGTACCCCTGCCATCAACACGCGTCTGCGTTCGACCA
GGCTGCGCGTTCTCGCGGCCATAGCAACCGACGTACGGCGTTGCGCCCTCGCCGGCAGCAAGAAGCCACG
GAAGTCCGCCTGGAGCAGAAAATGCCCACGCTACTGCGGGTTTATATAGACGGTCCTCACGGGATGGGGA
AAACCACCACCACGCAACTGCTGGTGGCCCTGGGTTCGCGCGACGATATCGTCTACGTACCCGAGCCGAT
GACTTACTGGCGGGTGTTGGGGGCTTCCGAGACAATCGCGAACATCTACACCACACAACACCGCCTCGAC
CAGGGTGAGATATCGGCCGGGGACGCGGCGGTGGTAATGACAAGCGCCCAGATAACAATGGGCATGCCTT
ATGCCGTGACCGACGCCGTTCTGGCTCCTCATATCGGGGGGGAGGCTGGGAGCTCACATGCCCCGCCCCC
GGCCCTCACCCTCATCTTCGACCGCCATCCCATCGCCGCCCTCCTGTGCTACCCGGCCGCGCGATACCTT
ATGGGCAGCATGACCCCCCAGGCCGTGCTGGCGTTCGTGGCCCTCATCCCGCCGACCTTGCCCGGCACAA
ACATCGTGTTGGGGGCCCTTCCGGAGGACAGACACATCGACCGCCTGGCCAAACGCCAGCGCCCCGGCGA
GCGGCTTGACCTGGCTATGCTGGCCGCGATTCGCCGCGTTTATGGGCTGCTTGCCAATACGGTGCGGTAT
CTGCAGGGCGGCGGGTCGTGGCGGGAGGATTGGGGACAGCTTTCGGGGGCGGCCGTGCCGCCCCAGGGTG
CCGAGCCCCAGAGCAACGCGGGCCCACGACCCCATATCGGGGACACGTTATTTACCCTGTTTCGGGCCCC
CGAGTTGCTGGCCCCCAACGGCGACCTGTATAACGTGTTTGCCTGGGCTTTGGACGTCTTGGCCAAACGC
CTCCGTCCCATGCACGTCTTTATCCTGGATTACGACCAATCGCCCGCCGGCTGCCGGGACGCCCTGCTGC
AACTTACCTCCGGGATGGTCCAGACCCACGTCACCACCCCAGGCTCCATACCGACGATCTGCGACCTGGC
GCGCACGTTTGCCCGGGAGATGGGGGAGGCTAACTGAAACACGGAAGGAGACAATACCGGAAGGAACCCG
CGCTATGACGGCAATAAAAAGACAGAATAAAACGCACGGGTGTTGGGTCGTTTGTTCATAAACGCGGGGT
TCGGTCCCAGGGCTGGCACTCTGTCGATACCCCACCGAGACCCCATTGGGGCCAATACGCCCGCGTTTCT
TCCTTTTCCCCACCCCACCCCCCAAGTTCGGGTGAAGGCCCAGGGCTCGCAGCCAACGTCGGGGCGGCAA
GCCCTGCCATAGCCACGGGCCCCGTGGGTTAGGGACGGGGTCCCCCATGGGGAATGGTTTATGGTTCGTG
GGGGTTATTATTTTGGGCGTTGCGTGGGGTCAGGTCCACGACTGGACTGAGCAGACAGACCCATGGTTTT
TGGATGGCCTGGGCATGGACCGCATGTACTGGCGCGACACGAACACCGGGCGTCTGTGGCTGCCAAACAC
CCCCGACCCCCAAAAACCACCGCGCGGATTTCTGGCGCCGCCGGACGAACTAAACCTGACTACGGCATCT
CTGCCCCTTCTTCGCTGGTACGAGGAGCGCTTTTGTTTTGTATTGGTCACCACGGCCGAGTTTCCGCGGG
ACCCCGGCCAGGACCTGCAGAAATTGATGATCTATTAAACAATAAAGATGTCCACTAAAATGGAAGTTTT
TCCTGTCATACTTTGTTAAGAAGGGTGAGAACAGAGTACCTACATTTTGAATGGAAGGATTGGAGCTACG
GGGGTGGGGGTGGGGTGGGATTAGATAAATGCCTGCTCTTTACTGAAGGCTCTTTACTATTGCTTTATGA
TAATGTTTCATAGTTGGATATCATAATTTAAACAAGCAAAACCAAATTAAGGGCCAGCTCATTCCTCCCA
CTCATGATCTATAGATCTATAGATCTCTCGTGGGATCATTGTTTTTCTCTTGATTCCCACTTTGTGGTTC
TAAGTACTGTGGTTTCCAAATGTGTCAGTTTCATAGCCTGAAGAACGAGATCAGCAGCCTCTGTTCCCAC
ATACACTTCATTCTCAGTATTGTTTTGCCAAGTTCTAATTCCATCAGAAGCTGCGGGCTGCAGGAATTCG
ATATCAAGCTTATCGATACCGTCGACCTCGAGGGGGGGCCCGGTACCCAGCTTTTGTTCCCTTTAGTGAG
GGTTAATTGCGCGCTTGGCGTAATCATGGTCATAGCTGTTTCCTGTGTGAAATTGTTATCCGCTCACAAT
TCCACACAACATACGAGCCGGAAGCATAAAGTGTAAAGCCTGGGGTGCCTAATGAGTGAGCTAACTCACA
TTAATTGCGTTGCGCTCACTGCCCGCTTTCCAGTCGGGAAACCTGTCGTGCCAGCTGCATTAATGAATCG
GCCAACGCGCGGGGAGAGGCGGTTTGCGTATTGGGCGCTCTTCCGCTTCCTCGCTCACTGACTCGCTGCG
CTCGGTCGTTCGGCTGCGGCGAGCGGTATCAGCTCACTCAAAGGCGGTAATACGGTTATCCACAGAATCA
GGGGATAACGCAGGAAAGAACATGTGAGCAAAAGGCCAGCAAAAGGCCAGGAACCGTAAAAAGGCCGCGT
TGCTGGCGTTTTTCCATAGGCTCCGCCCCCCTGACGAGCATCACAAAAATCGACGCTCAAGTCAGAGGTG
GCGAAACCCGACAGGACTATAAAGATACCAGGCGTTTCCCCCTGGAAGCTCCCTCGTGCGCTCTCCTGTT
CCGACCCTGCCGCTTACCGGATACCTGTCCGCCTTTCTCCCTTCGGGAAGCGTGGCGCTTTCTCATAGCT
CACGCTGTAGGTATCTCAGTTCGGTGTAGGTCGTTCGCTCCAAGCTGGGCTGTGTGCACGAACCCCCCGT
TCAGCCCGACCGCTGCGCCTTATCCGGTAACTATCGTCTTGAGTCCAACCCGGTAAGACACGACTTATCG
CCACTGGCAGCAGCCACTGGTAACAGGATTAGCAGAGCGAGGTATGTAGGCGGTGCTACAGAGTTCTTGA
AGTGGTGGCCTAACTACGGCTACACTAGAAGGACAGTATTTGGTATCTGCGCTCTGCTGAAGCCAGTTAC
CTTCGGAAAAAGAGTTGGTAGCTCTTGATCCGGCAAACAAACCACCGCTGGTAGCGGTGGTTTTTTTGTT
TGCAAGCAGCAGATTACGCGCAGAAAAAAAGGATCTCAAGAAGATCCTTTGATCTTTTCTACGGGGTCTG
ACGCTCAGTGGAACGAAAACTCACGTTAAGGGATTTTGGTCATGAGATTATCAAAAAGGATCTTCACCTA
GATCCTTTTAAATTAAAAATGAAGTTTTAAATCAATCTAAAGTATATATGAGTAAACTTGGTCTGACAGT
TACCAATGCTTAATCAGTGAGGCACCTATCTCAGCGATCTGTCTATTTCGTTCATCCATAGTTGCCTGAC
TCCCCGTCGTGTAGATAACTACGATACGGGAGGGCTTACCATCTGGCCCCAGTGCTGCAATGATACCGCG
AGACCCACGCTCACCGGCTCCAGATTTATCAGCAATAAACCAGCCAGCCGGAAGGGCCGAGCGCAGAAGT
GGTCCTGCAACTTTATCCGCCTCCATCCAGTCTATTAATTGTTGCCGGGAAGCTAGAGTAAGTAGTTCGC
CAGTTAATAGTTTGCGCAACGTTGTTGCCATTGCTACAGGCATCGTGGTGTCACGCTCGTCGTTTGGTAT
GGCTTCATTCAGCTCCGGTTCCCAACGATCAAGGCGAGTTACATGATCCCCCATGTTGTGCAAAAAAGCG
GTTAGCTCCTTCGGTCCTCCGATCGTTGTCAGAAGTAAGTTGGCCGCAGTGTTATCACTCATGGTTATGG
CAGCACTGCATAATTCTCTTACTGTCATGCCATCCGTAAGATGCTTTTCTGTGACTGGTGAGTACTCAAC
CAAGTCATTCTGAGAATAGTGTATGCGGCGACCGAGTTGCTCTTGCCCGGCGTCAATACGGGATAATACC
GCGCCACATAGCAGAACTTTAAAAGTGCTCATCATTGGAAAACGTTCTTCGGGGCGAAAACTCTCAAGGA
TCTTACCGCTGTTGAGATCCAGTTCGATGTAACCCACTCGTGCACCCAACTGATCTTCAGCATCTTTTAC
TTTCACCAGCGTTTCTGGGTGAGCAAAAACAGGAAGGCAAAATGCCGCAAAAAAGGGAATAAGGGCGACA
CGGAAATGTTGAATACTCATACTCTTCCTTTTTCAATATTATTGAAGCATTTATCAGGGTTATTGTCTCA
TGAGCGGATACATATTTGAATGTATTTAGAAAAATAAACAAATAGGGGTTCCGCGCACATTTCCCCGAAA
AGTGCCAC
Features (pLannotate 1.2.2; 51 found; start..end, strand, type, name):
      4..432     +  rep_origin     f1 ori (sequence partly withheld): f1 bacteriophage origin of replication; arrow indicates direction of (+) strand synthesis
    463..618     -  CDS            lacZα (fragment): LacZα fragment of β-galactosidase; lacZ fragment
    626..644     +  promoter       T7 promoter: promoter for bacteriophage T7 RNA polymerase
    653..698     +  misc_feature   MCS (fragment): pBluescript multiple cloning site
   3752..3785    +  protein_bind   loxP: Cre-mediated recombination occurs in the 8-bp core sequence (GCATACAT). Cre recombinase
   3796..4248    -  polyA_signal   PGK poly(A) signal: mouse phosphoglycerate kinase 1 polyadenylation signal
   4326..4925    -  CDS            PuroR: puromycin N-acetyltransferase; pac from Streptomyces alboniger; confers resistance to puromycin
   4969..5468    -  promoter       PGK promoter: mouse phosphoglycerate kinase 1 promoter
   5488..5552    +  misc_feature   Ad SA (fragment): adenovirus major late transcript splice acceptor (Friedrich and Soriano, 1991)
   5552..5890    -  CDS            DED1 (fragment): DED1_YEAST - Also known as SPP81. Experimental evidence at protein level: Swiss-Prot protein existence level 1. ATP-binding RNA helicase involved in translation initiation. Remodels RNA in response to ADP and ATP concentrations by facilitating disruption, but also formation of RNA duplexes. Has weak ATP-dependent affinity for dsRNA, but strong ATP-dependent affinity for ssRNA. Acts as a virus host factor involved in the replication of the MBV and the L-A viruses by promoting the negative-strand RNA synthesis. May be involved in recognition of the preinitiation complex and DNA binding of the RN
   5886..5996    -  CDS            YO201_YEAST (fragment): Protein uncertain: Swiss-Prot protein existence level 5. From Saccharomyces cerevisiae (strain ATCC 204508 / S288c) (Baker's yeast).
   6002..6076    +  CDS            small t antigen (fragment): SV40 (simian virus 40) small t antigen
   6078..6143    +  intron         small t intron: SV40 (simian virus 40) small t antigen intron
   6273..6293    +  CDS            SV40 NLS: nuclear localization signal of SV40 (simian virus 40) large T antigen
   6612..6695    +  CDS            large T antigen (fragment): large T antigen from SV40 (simian virus 40)
   6718..6839    +  polyA_signal   SV40 poly(A) signal: SV40 polyadenylation signal
   6856..6930    +  CDS            small t antigen (fragment): SV40 (simian virus 40) small t antigen
   6932..6997    +  intron         small t intron: SV40 (simian virus 40) small t antigen intron
   7127..7147    +  CDS            SV40 NLS: nuclear localization signal of SV40 (simian virus 40) large T antigen
   7466..7549    +  CDS            large T antigen (fragment): large T antigen from SV40 (simian virus 40)
   7572..7693    +  polyA_signal   SV40 poly(A) signal: SV40 polyadenylation signal
   7710..7784    +  CDS            small t antigen (fragment): SV40 (simian virus 40) small t antigen
   7786..7851    +  intron         small t intron: SV40 (simian virus 40) small t antigen intron
   7981..8001    +  CDS            SV40 NLS: nuclear localization signal of SV40 (simian virus 40) large T antigen
   8320..8403    +  CDS            large T antigen (fragment): large T antigen from SV40 (simian virus 40)
   8426..8547    +  polyA_signal   SV40 poly(A) signal: SV40 polyadenylation signal
   8564..8638    +  CDS            small t antigen (fragment): SV40 (simian virus 40) small t antigen
   8640..8705    +  intron         small t intron: SV40 (simian virus 40) small t antigen intron
   8835..8855    +  CDS            SV40 NLS: nuclear localization signal of SV40 (simian virus 40) large T antigen
   9174..9257    +  CDS            large T antigen (fragment): large T antigen from SV40 (simian virus 40)
   9280..9401    +  polyA_signal   SV40 poly(A) signal: SV40 polyadenylation signal
   9466..9499    +  protein_bind   loxP: Cre-mediated recombination occurs in the 8-bp core sequence (GCATACAT). Cre recombinase
   9873..9983    +  CDS            KRAS (fragment): RASK_MELGA - Experimental evidence at protein level: Swiss-Prot protein existence level 1. Ras proteins bind GDP/GTP and possess intrinsic GTPase activity. Plays an important role in the regulation of cell proliferation. May play a role in promoting oncogenic events by inducing transcriptional silencing of tumor suppressor genes (TSGs). From Meleagris gallopavo (Wild turkey).
  13000..13039   +  misc_feature   MCS (fragment): pBluescript multiple cloning site
  13048..13547   +  promoter       PGK promoter: mouse phosphoglycerate kinase 1 promoter
  13558..14349   +  CDS            neo: KKA2_KLEPN - Also known as kan, nptII. Experimental evidence at protein level: Swiss-Prot protein existence level 1. Resistance to kanamycin, neomycin, paromomycin, ribostamycin, butirosin and gentamicin B. From Klebsiella pneumoniae.
  14465..14927   +  misc_feature   IRES: internal ribosome entry site (IRES) of the encephalomyocarditis virus (EMCV)
  14933..14968   +  5'UTR          HSV TK 5'-UTR (fragment): 5' untranslated region from the herpes simplex virus thymidine kinase gene
  14990..16120   +  CDS            HSV TK: herpes simplex virus thymidine kinase confers sensitivity to nucleoside analogs such as acyclovir or ganciclovir
  16162..16210   +  polyA_signal   HSV TK poly(A) signal: herpes simplex virus thymidine kinase polyadenylation signal (Cole and Stacy, 1985)
  16410..16724   +  CDS            gH (fragment): GH_HHV11 - Experimental evidence at protein level: Swiss-Prot protein existence level 1. The heterodimer glycoprotein H-glycoprotein L is required for the fusion of viral and plasma membranes leading to virus entry into the host cell. Following initial binding to host receptor, membrane fusion is mediated by the fusion machinery composed of gB and the heterodimer gH/gL. May also be involved in the fusion between the virion envelope and the outer nuclear membrane during virion morphogenesis. From Human herpesvirus 1 (strain 17) (HHV-1) (Human herpes simplex virus 1).
  16728..17182   +  polyA_signal   PGK poly(A) signal: mouse phosphoglycerate kinase 1 polyadenylation signal
  17187..17250   +  misc_feature   MCS (fragment): pBluescript multiple cloning site
  17263..17281   -  promoter       T3 promoter: promoter for bacteriophage T3 RNA polymerase
  17324..17346   -  protein_bind   lac operator (fragment): The lac repressor binds to the lac operator to inhibit transcription in E. coli. This inhibition can be relieved by adding lactose or isopropyl-β-D-thiogalactopyranoside (IPTG). lac repressor encoded by lacI
  17350..17380   -  promoter       lac promoter: promoter for the E. coli lac operon
  17395..17416   -  protein_bind   CAP binding site: CAP binding activates transcription in the presence of cAMP. E. coli catabolite activator protein
  17429..17521   -  CDS            lacI (fragment): lac repressor; lacI; The lac repressor binds to the lac operator to inhibit transcription in E. coli. This inhibition can be relieved by adding lactose or isopropyl-β-D-thiogalactopyranoside (IPTG).
  17704..18292   -  rep_origin     ori: high-copy-number ColE1/pMB1/pBR322/pUC origin of replication
  18463..19323   -  CDS            AmpR: β-lactamase; bla; confers resistance to ampicillin, carbenicillin, and related antibiotics
  19324..19428   -  promoter       AmpR promoter: bla
