[The description below was written by a language model from this plasmid's Addgene catalogue record and pLannotate feature annotations shown in this document.]
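Description:
LSL K-ras G12D is a roughly 19.5 kb gene-targeting plasmid built to introduce a Cre-activatable oncogenic allele into the mouse Kras locus in embryonic stem cells. The catalogue lists no formal backbone. The depositor's sequence uses pBluescript-type elements (f1 ori, lacZα and MCS fragments, T7 and T3 promoters, a high-copy ColE1/pUC origin and an ampicillin resistance gene) for propagation in E. coli. The depositor cautions that this sequence is only an approximation, particularly in the backbone, so exact coordinates and restriction sites should not be relied upon.

The core of the construct is a LoxP-STOP-LoxP cassette placed upstream of K-ras coding sequence carrying the G12D activating mutation. Between the two same-orientation loxP sites the annotation shows a reverse-oriented PGK promoter–puromycin resistance–PGK poly(A) unit, an adenovirus splice acceptor fragment, and four tandem repeats of SV40 small t intron/poly(A) sequence. Together the splice acceptor and poly(A) repeats capture and terminate transcripts before they reach the mutant exon. Cre-mediated recombination removes the cassette and allows K-ras G12D to be expressed.

Only a short KRAS coding fragment is annotated downstream of the second loxP. The long unannotated stretches on either side of the cassette presumably represent mouse genomic homology arms, although the record does not say so. Outside this region lies a PGK promoter–neo–EMCV IRES–HSV thymidine kinase unit with poly(A) signals. According to the depositor, puromycin provides positive selection in ES cells and ganciclovir provides negative selection against random integrants. The associated publication used conditional expression of oncogenic K-ras to study lung tumour initiation and progression in mice.
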