Addgene plasmid #11585: LSL K-ras G12D
Depositing lab: Tyler Jacks. Depositing organization: Massachusetts Institute of Technology. Publication: Analysis of lung tumor initiation and progression using conditional expression of oncogenic K-ras. Jackson EL, Willis N, Mercer K, Bronson RT, Crowley D, Montoya R, Jacks T, Tuveson DA. Genes Dev. 2001 Dec 15. 15(24):3243-8. 10.1101/gad.943001 PubMed 11751630.
Backbone
  Vector backbone: n/a
  Vector type: Cre/Lox
Growth in bacteria
  Bacterial resistance: Ampicillin, 100 μg/mL
  Growth temperature: 30°C
  Growth strain: DH5alpha
  Growth instructions: Plasmid grows at 37oC, but plasmid yield and stability is improved when grown at 30oC.
  Copy number: High Copy
Gene/Insert
  Gene/Insert name: K-ras G12D (alt name: K-ras)
  Species: M. musculus (mouse)
  Mutation: G12D. Oncogenic Form.
  Entrez Gene: Kras (a.k.a. K-Ras, K-Ras 2, K-ras, Ki-ras, Kras-2, Kras2, c-K-ras, c-Ki-ras, p21B, ras)
  Cloning method: Restriction Enzyme
  Sequencing primers: 5′ n/a
Terms and licenses: Academic/Nonprofit Terms; Industry Terms: Not Available to Industry
Depositor comments: Plasmid containing K-ras G12D with a LoxP-STOP-LoxP cassette included upstream of the K-ras sequence such that K-ras G12D will only be expressed after cre-mediated recombination. The positive selection for ES cells is puromycin, and negative selection is carried out by addition of ganciclovir. The plasmid sequence submitted by the author is an approximation. For example, the Bluescript backbone sequence was chosen randomly (e.g. the Sal I site in the backbone is definitely not present in the construct).
How to cite: LSL K-ras G12D was a gift from Tyler Jacks (Addgene plasmid # 11585)
