>Addgene plasmid #11585 | LSL K-ras G12D | addgene partial sequence | sequence record 18673 | Kras-R 5'-TGCCAGCACCATCCCTACCT-3'
NCCTATNNCCGCGNCATGTTACANCCCTTACAGGCGTGGGGGAGGGGAGCGGTCGCGAACTCCGCGGCGG
ATTCCTTTCCCCTCCGAGAACCACGACGCCCTCCGGCCACCGGGTCCGAGCACCTCCCGCCGCGACCTCC
CCCGGGGCCCCGCAGCCCGGCCAGGGGAAGCGGCGTCCCCGCACAGCCCGCGCGCCCGACAAGTTGAGCC
GGGCGCGGGGCGCCAGGNNCGGATGCCGGGTGCAGCAGAGGCCGGGCGCGNAGGCCGGGCGAGCGCGGAG
GGCCGGCCGCGGCCGGNAGGAGGAAGGAAAGCCGCCCCGTCCGGGAAACGGCGGCCGCCACCGCGGTGGA
NCTCCAATTCGCCCTATAGTGAGTCGTATTACGCGCGCTCACTGGCCGTCGTTTTACAACGTCNTGACTG
GGAAAACCCTGGCGTTACCCAACTTAATCGCCTTGCAGCACATCCCCCTTTCGCCAGCTGGCGTAATAGC
GAAGAGGCCCGCACCGATCGCCCTTCCCAACAGTTGCGCANCCTGAATGGCGAATGGGACGCGCCCTGTA
GCGGCGCATTAAGCGCGGCN
[45 nt withheld, positions 581-625]
NTAGCGNCCGCTCCTTTNGCTTTCTTCCCTTCCTTTCTCGCCACGTTCGCCGGCTTTTCCCCCGTCAAGT
TTTTTAATCNGGGGGCTCCCNTTTAAGGGTTTCCNAATTTAAGTGCTTTNACGGGCANCNTCGAACCCAA
AAAAANTTTTTCNN
