>Addgene plasmid #11585 | LSL K-ras G12D | addgene partial sequence | sequence record 81581 | LSL_K-ras-R 5'-tggttccctaacacccagtt-3'
GATATCTTTTTCAAAGCGGCTGGCTGCCGTCCTTTACAAGCGCACGCAGACTGTAGAGCAGCGTTACCTC
TATCGTAGGGTCGTACTCATCCACAAAGTGATTCTGAATTAGCTGTATCGTCAAGGCGCTCTTGCCTACG
CCATCAGCTCCAACCACCACAAGCTTATACTCAGTCATTTTCAGCAGGCCTTACAATAAAAATAATAAAA
TACAACTAAATTAGAACATGTCTCACACAAGATTATCAAAAACTTTATCAATATTTTAACACTCACCTTT
GTGTGTAAGACTCTAAGATATTCCGAATTCAGTGACTACAGATGTACAGAGTAACCTGTAAGTCACTTAC
AACTTTCTCATCAACACTTAGTAAAAATACATGGAAACCAGTACTTTCATCTTCTATCATTTAGCTTGTT
GATCTAAACAGCCAGATTACTGTTTTGTAGCAGCTAATGGCTCTCAAAGGAATGTATCATGACTTCACTC
AGTACAAATATTCTGCATAGTACGCTATACCCTGTGGACACACCCGCATGAGCTTGTCGACATAACTTCG
TATAATGTATGCTATACGAAGTTATTAGGTCCCTCGACCTGCAGACTTACTCAAGCCATGGTGGCTAGCT
TGCGGAATTCCAGACATGATAAGATACATTGATGAGTTTGGACAAACCACAACTA
