>Addgene plasmid #11585 | LSL K-ras G12D | addgene partial sequence | sequence record 82321 | IRES-F 5'-TGGCTCTCCTCAAGCGTATT-3'
TAGTCGAGGTTAAAAAAACGTCTAGGCCCCCCGAACCACGGGGACGTGGTTTTCCTTTGAAAAACACGAT
GATAATATCGGATCTTGGTGGCGTGAAACTCCCGCACCTCTTCGGCAAGCGCCTTGTAGAAGCGCGTATG
GCTTCGTACCCCTGCCATCAACACGCGTCTGCGTTCGACCAGGCTGCGCGTTCTCGCGGCCATAGCAACC
GACGTACGGCGTTGCGCCCTCGCCGGCAGCAAGAAGCCACGGAAGTCCGCCTGGAGCAGAAAATGCCCAC
GCTACTGCGGGTTTATATAGACGGTCCTCACGGGATGGGGAAAACCACCACCACGCAACTGCTGGTGGCC
CTGGGTTCGCGCGACGATATCGTCTACGTACCCGAGCCGATGACTTACTGGCAGGTGCTGGGGGCTTCCG
AGACAATCGCGAACATCTACACCACACAACACCGCCTCGACCAGGGTGAGATATCGGCCGGGGACGCGGC
GGTGGTAATGACAAGCGCCCAGATAACAATGGGCATGCCTTATGCCGTGACCGACGCCGTTCTGGCTCCT
CATATCGGGGGGGAGGCTGGGAGCTCACATGCCCCGCCCCCGG
