>Addgene plasmid #11585 | LSL K-ras G12D | addgene partial sequence | sequence record 82322 | Neo-R 5'-GCCCAGTCATAGCCGAATAG-3'
GAGAACCTGCGTGCAATCCATCTTGTTCAATGGCCGATCCCATATTGGCTGCAGGTCGAAAGGCCCGGAG
ATGAGGAAGAGGAGAACAGCGCGGCAGACGTGCGCTTTTGAAGCGTGCAGAATGCCGGGCCTCCGGAGGA
CCTTCGGGCGCCCGCCCCGCCCCTGAGCCCGCCCCTGAGCCCGCCCCCGGACCCACCCCTTCCCAGCCTC
TGAGCCCAGAAAGCGAAGGAGCAAAGCTGCTATTGGCCGCTGCCCCAAAGGCCTACCCGCTTCCATTGCT
CAGCGGTGCTGTCCATCTGCACGAGACTAGTGAGACGTGCTACTTCCATTTGTCACGTCCTGCACGACGC
GAGCTGCGGGGCGGGGGGGAACTTCCTGACTAGGGGAGGAGTAGAAGGTGGCGCGAAGGGGCCACCAAAG
AACGGAGCCGGTTGGCGCCTACCGGTGGATGTGGAATGTGTGCGAGGCCAGAGGCCACTTGTGTAGCGCC
AAGTGCCCAGCGGGGCTGCTAAAGCGCATGCTCCAGACTGCCTTGGGAAAAGCGCCTCCCCTACCCGGTA
GAATTATCTAATTCCTGCAGCCCGGGGGATCCACTA
