>Addgene plasmid #11585 | LSL K-ras G12D | addgene partial sequence | sequence record 82842 | Puro-F2 5'-ctcggcttcaccgtcacc-3'
CACCTGGTGCATGACCCGCAAGCCCGGTGCCTGACGCCCGCCCCACGACCCGCAGCGCCCGACCGAAAGG
AGCGCACGACCCCATGCATCGATGATATCAGATCCCCGGGATGCAGAAATTGATGATCTATTAAACAATA
AAGATGTCCACTAAAATGGAAGTTTTTCCTGTCATACTTTGTTAAGAAGGGTGAGAACAGAGTACCTACA
TTTTGAATGGAAGGATTGGAGCTACGGGGGTGGGGGTGGGGTGGGATTAGATAAATGCCTGCTCTTTACT
GAAGGCTCTTTACTATTGCTTTATGATAATGTTTCATAGTTGGATATCATAATTTAAACAAGCAAAACCA
AATTAAGGGCCAGCTCATTCCTCCCACTCATGATCTATAGATCTATAGATCTCTCGTGGGATCATTGTTT
TTCTCTTGATTCCCACTTTGTGGTTCTAAGTACTGTGGTTTCCAAATGTG
