>Addgene plasmid #11585 | LSL K-ras G12D | addgene partial sequence | sequence record 82845 | puro-variant-R 5'-gtgggcttgtactcggtcat-3'
GCGCTTTTGAAGCGTGCAGAATGCCGGGCCTCCGGAGGACCTTCGGGCGCCCGCCCCGCCCCTGAGCCCG
CCCCTGAGCCCGCCCCCGGACCCACCCCTTCCCAGCCTCTGAGCCCAGAAAGCGAAGGAGCAAAGCTGCT
ATTGGCCGCTGCCCCAAAGGCCTACCCGCTTCCATTGCTCAGCGGTGCTGTCCATCTGCACGAGACTAGT
GAGACGTGCTACTTCCATTTGTCACGTCCTGCAC
