>Addgene plasmid #11585 | LSL K-ras G12D | addgene partial sequence | sequence record 82851 | Amp-F 5'-AAGCCCTCCCGTATCGTAGT-3'
GGATGAACGAAATAGACAGATCGCTGAGATAGGTGCCTCACTGATTAAGCATTGGTAACTGTCAGACCAA
GTTTACTCATATATACTTTAGATTGATTTAAAACTTCATTTTTAATTTAAAAGGATCTAGGTGAAGATCC
TTTTTGATAATCTCATGACCAAAATCCCTTAACGTGAGTTTTCGTTCCACTGAGCGTCAGACCCCGTAGA
AAAGATCAAAGGATCTTCTTGAGATCCTTTTTTTCTGCGCGTAATCTGCTGCTTGCAAACAAAAAAACCA
CCGCTACCAGCGGTGGTTTGTTTGCCGGATCAAGAGCTACCAACTCTTTTTCCGAAGGTAACTGGCTTCA
GCAGAGCGCAGATACCAAATACTGTTCTTCTAGTGTAGCCGTAGTTAGGCCACCACTTCAAGAACTCTGT
AGCACCGCCTACATACCTCGCTCTGCTAATCCTGTTACCAGTGGCTGCTGCCAGTGGCGATAAGTCGTGT
CTTACCGGGTTGGACTCAAGACGATAGTTACCGGATAAGGCGAGCGGTCGGGCTGAACGGGGGGTTCGTG
CACACAGCCCAGCTTGGAGCGAACGACCTACACCGAACTGAGATACCTACAGCGTGAGCTATGAGAAAGC
GCCGCGCTTCCCGAAGGGAGAAAGGCGGACAGGTATCCGGTAAGCGGCAGGGTCGGAACAGGAGAGCGCA
CGAGGGAGCTTCCAGGGGGAAACGCCTGGTATCTTTATAGTCCTGTCGGGTTTCGCCACCTCTGACTTGA
GCGTCGATTTTTGTGATGCTCGTCAGGGGGGCGGAGCCTATGGAAAAACGCCAGCAAC
