>Addgene plasmid #11585 | LSL K-ras G12D | addgene partial sequence | sequence record 82853 | M13pUC-Rev  5'-AGCGGATAACAATTTCACACAGG-3'
GATTACGCCAAGCGCGCAATTAACCCTCACTAAAGGGAACAAAAGCTGGGTACCCGATAAGCTTGATTCC
AACGCGTTGGGAGCTCTCCGGATCTATAGATCATGAGTGGGAGGAATGAGCTGGCCCTTAATTTGGTTTT
GCTTGTTTAAATTATGATATCCAACTATGAAACATTATCATAAAGCAATAGTAAAGAGCCTTCAGTAAAG
AGCAGGCATTTATCTAATCCCACCCCACCCCCACCCCCGTAGCTCCAATCCTTCCATTCAAAATGTAGGT
ACTCTGTTCTCACCCTTCTTAACAAAGTATGACAGGAAAAACTTCCATTTTAGTGGACATCTTTATTGTT
TAATAGATCATCAATTTCTGCAGGTCCTGGCCGGGGTCCCGCGGAAACTCGGCCGTGGTGACCAATACAA
AACAAAAGCGCTCCTCGTACCAGCGAAGAAGGGGCAGAGATGCCGTAGTCAGGTTTAGTTCGTCCGGCGG
CGCCAGAAATCCGCGCGGTGGTTTTTGGGGGTCGGGGGTGTTTGGCAGCCACAGACGCCCGGTGTTCGTG
TCGCGCCAGTACATGCGGTCCATGCCCAGGCCATCCAAAAACCATGGGTCTGTCTGCTCAGTCCAGTCGT
GGACCTGACCCCACGCAACGCCCAAAATAATAACCCCCACGAACCATAAACCATTCCCCATGGGGGACCC
CGTCCCTAACCCACGGGGCCCGTGGCTATGGCAGGGCTTGCCGCCCCGACGTTGGCTGCGAGCCCTGGGC
CTTCACCCGAACTTGGGGGGTGGGGTGGGGAAAAGGAAGAAACGCGGGCGTATTGGCCCCAATGGGGTCT
CGGTGGGGTATCGACAGAGTGCCAGCCCTGGGACCGAACCCCGCGTTTATGAACAAACGA
