>Addgene plasmid #11585 | LSL K-ras G12D | addgene partial sequence | sequence record 83423 | F1ori-F 5'-GTGGACTCTTGTTCCAAACTGG-3'
CTATCTCGGTCTATTCTTTTGATTTATAAGGGATTTTGCCGATTTCGGCCTATTGGTTAAAAAATGAGCT
GATTTAACAAAAATTTAACGCGAATTTTAACAAAATATTAACGCTTACAATTTAGGTGGCACTTTTCGGG
GAAATGTGCGCGGAACCCCTATTTGTTTATTTTTCTAAATACATTCAAATATGTATCCGCTCATGAGACA
ATAACCCTGATAAATGCTTCAATAATATTGAAAAAGGAAGAGTATGAGTATTCAACATTTCCGTGTCGCC
CTTATTCCCTTTTTTGCGGCATTTTGCCTTCCTGTTTTTGCTCACCCAGAAACGCTGGTGAAAGTAAAAG
ATGCTGAAGATCAGTTGGGTGCACGAGTGGGTTACATCGAACTGGATCTCAACAGCGGTAAGATCCTTGA
GAGTTTTCGCCCCGAAGAACGTTTTCCAATGATGAGCACTTTTAAAGTTCTGCTATGTGGCGCGGTATTA
TCCCGTATTGACGCCGGGCAAGAGCAACTCGGTCGCCGCATACACTATTCTCAGAATGACTTGGTTGAGT
ACTCACCAGTCACAGAAAAGCATCTTACGGATGGCATGACAGTAAGAGAATTATGCAGTGCTGCCATAAC
CATGAGTGATAACACTGCGGCCAACTTACTTCTGACAACGATCGGAGGACCGAAGGAGCTAACCGCTTTT
TTGCACAACATGGGGGATCATGTAACTCGCCTTGATCGTTGGGAACCGGAGCTGAATGAAGCCATACCAA
ACGACGAGCGTGACACCACGATGCCTGTAGCAATGGCAACAACGTTGCGCAAACTATTAACTGGCGAACT
ACTTACTCTAGCTTCCCGGCAACAATTAATAGACTGGATGGAGGCGGATAAAGTTGCAGGACCACTTCTG
CGCTCGGCCCTTCCGG
